Addgene plasmid #173546: pICSL86977OD:PITG_15278
Purpose: This is a binary plasmid that can be transferred into Agrobacterium and used to transiently express the protein encoded by the insert in plants by agro-infiltration.
Depositing lab: Sophien Kamoun. Depositing organization: Sainsbury Laboratory, Norwich. Publication: Plant pathogens convergently evolved to counteract redundant nodes of an NLR immune receptor network. Derevnina L, Contreras MP, Adachi H, Upson J, Vergara Cruces A, Xie R, Sklenar J, Menke FLH, Mugford ST, MacLean D, Ma W, Hogenhout SA, Goverse A, Maqbool A, Wu CH, Kamoun S. PLoS Biol. 2021 Aug 23;19(8):e3001136. doi: 10.1371/journal.pbio.3001136. PubMed 34424903.
Backbone
  Vector backbone: pICSL86977OD
  Backbone manufacturer: Youles SynBio plasmids
  Backbone size w/o insert (bp): 8678
  Vector type: Plant Expression
  Selectable markers: Basta
Growth in bacteria
  Bacterial resistance: Kanamycin, 50 μg/mL
  Growth temperature: 37°C
  Growth strain: DH5alpha
  Copy number: High Copy
Gene/Insert
  Gene/Insert name: PITG_15278_T30-4
  Species: Phytophthora infestans
  Promoter: 35S
  Cloning method: Restriction Enzyme; 5′ cloning site unknown (unknown if destroyed); 3′ cloning site unknown (unknown if destroyed)
Terms and licenses: Academic/Nonprofit Terms; Industry Terms: Not Available to Industry
How to cite: pICSL86977OD:PITG_15278 was a gift from Sophien Kamoun (Addgene plasmid # 173546 ; http://n2t.net/addgene:173546 ; RRID:Addgene_173546)
