[The description below was written by a language model from this plasmid's Addgene catalogue record and pLannotate feature annotations shown in this document.]
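Description:
pICSL86977OD:PITG_15278 is a plant binary expression vector built on the pICSL86977OD backbone and designed to be moved into Agrobacterium for transient expression of its insert in plant tissue by agro-infiltration. The sequenced plasmid is about 9.5 kb. It replicates at high copy in E. coli from a ColE1/pUC-type origin. The pVS1 oriV, together with the RepA replication protein and StaA stability protein, supports replication and stable maintenance in Agrobacterium. Bacterial selection is by kanamycin, through an aphA-3 aminoglycoside phosphotransferase gene annotated as sitting downstream of the bla (AmpR) promoter.

The region transferred to plant cells lies between nopaline-type left and right T-DNA border repeats and holds two cassettes. The expression cassette, next to the right border, uses the strong constitutive CaMV 35S promoter followed by the TMV Ω 5′ leader, a translational enhancer. These drive the PITG_15278 coding sequence from Phytophthora infestans strain T30-4, with the octopine synthase terminator at the 3′ end. The insert is annotated as matching an RXLR-class effector reported to enhance P. infestans colonization of Nicotiana benthamiana leaves. No epitope tag or reporter fusion is annotated. A fragment matching a CaMV open reading frame upstream of the promoter most likely reflects an extended stretch of 35S upstream viral sequence rather than an intended gene. The second cassette, near the left border, places the bar phosphinothricin acetyltransferase gene between the NOS promoter and NOS terminator. It provides Basta (glufosinate) resistance as a plant selectable marker. The associated publication concerns pathogen effectors that counteract an NLR immune receptor network, so the plasmid probably serves in transient assays of effector activity on plant immunity.
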