Features (pLannotate 1.2.2; 17 found; start..end, strand, type, name):
    330..959     -  CDS            pVS1 StaA: stability protein from the Pseudomonas plasmid pVS1 (Heeb et al., 2000)
   1268..1292    -  misc_feature   RB T-DNA repeat: right border repeat from nopaline C58 T-DNA
   1359..2066    -  terminator     OCS terminator: octopine synthase terminator
   2077..3456    -  CDS            RXLRS_PHYIT (fragment): Experimental evidence at transcript level: Swiss-Prot protein existence level 2. Effector that enhances P.infestans colonization of Nicotiana benthamiana leaves. From Phytophthora infestans (strain T30-4) (Potato late blight fungus).
   3468..3521    -  misc_feature   TMV Ω: translational enhancer from the tobacco mosaic virus 5'-leader sequence (Gallie et al., 1988)
   3550..3895    -  promoter       CaMV 35S promoter: strong constitutive promoter from cauliflower mosaic virus
   3552..3598    -  promoter       minimal CaMV 35S promoter: minimal 35S promoter from cauliflower mosaic virus
   4079..4885    -  CDS            IBMP_CAMVB (fragment): Experimental evidence at protein level: Swiss-Prot protein existence level 1. Enhances the ribosomal termination-reinitiation event leading to the translation of major open reading frames on the polycistronic viral RNAs. From Cauliflower mosaic virus (strain Bari 1) (CaMV).
   4928..5180    -  terminator     NOS terminator: nopaline synthase terminator and poly(A) signal
   5211..5759    -  CDS            bar: PAT_STRHY - Experimental evidence at protein level: Swiss-Prot protein existence level 1. Inactivates phosphinothricin (PPT) by transfer of an acetyl group from acetyl CoA. Can also acetylate demethylphosphinothricin but not PTT or glutamate. This enzyme is an effector of phosphinothricin tripeptide (PTT or bialaphos) resistance. From Streptomyces hygroscopicus. Introduced by genetic manipulation and expressed in glufosinate-tolerant maize by Dekalb Genetics.
   5780..5962    -  promoter       NOS promoter: nopaline synthase promoter NOS promoter
   6157..6181    -  misc_feature   LB T-DNA repeat: left border repeat from nopaline C58 T-DNA
   6317..6905    -  rep_origin     ori: high-copy-number ColE1/pMB1/pBR322/pUC origin of replication
   7076..7870    -  CDS            KanR: aminoglycoside phosphotransferase; aphA-3; confers resistance to kanamycin
   7871..7975    -  promoter       AmpR promoter: bla
   8037..8231    -  rep_origin     pVS1 oriV: origin of replication for the Pseudomonas plasmid pVS1 (Heeb et al., 2000)
   8297..9370    -  CDS            pVS1 RepA: replication protein from the Pseudomonas plasmid pVS1 (Heeb et al., 2000)
>Addgene plasmid #173546 | pICSL86977OD:PITG_15278 | addgene full sequence | sequence record 342547 | Addgene NGS Result
CATTCCACGGCGTCGGTGCCTGGTTGTTCTTGATTTTCCATGCCGCCTCCTTTAGCCGCTAAAATTCATC
TACTCATTTATTCATTTGCTCATTTACTCTGGTAGCTGCGCGATGTATTCAGATAGCAGCTCGGTAATGG
TCTTGCCTTGGCGTACCGCGTACATCTTCAGCTTGGTGTGATCCTCCGCCGGCAACTGAAAGTTGACCCG
CTTCATGGCTGGCGTGTCTGCCAGGCTGGCCAACGTTGCAGCCTTGCTGCTGCGTGCGCTCGGACGGCCG
GCACTTAGCGTGTTTGTGCTTTTGCTCATTTTCTCTTTACCTCATTAACTCAAATGAGTTTTGATTTAAT
TTCAGCGGCCAGCGCCTGGACCTCGCGGGCAGCGTCGCCCTCGGGTTCTGATTCAAGAACGGTTGTGCCG
GCGGCGGCAGTGCCTGGGTAGCTCACGCGCTGCGTGATACGGGACTCAAGAATGGGCAGCTCGTACCCGG
CCAGCGCCTCGGCAACCTCACCGCCGATGCGCGTGCCTTTGATCGCCCGCGACACGACAAAGGCCGCTTG
TAGCCTTCCATCCGTGACCTCAATGCGCTGCTTAACCAGCTCCACCAGGTCGGCGGTGGCCCATATGTCG
TAAGGGCTTGGCTGCACCGGAATCAGCACGAAGTCGGCTGCCTTGATCGCGGACACAGCCAAGTCCGCCG
CCTGGGGCGCTCCGTCGATCACTACGAAGTCGCGCCGGCCGATGGCCTTCACGTCGCGGTCAATCGTCGG
GCGGTCGATGCCGACAACGGTTAGCGGTTGATCTTCCCGCACGGCCGCCCAATCGCGGGCACTGCCCTGG
GGATCGGAATCGACTAACAGAACATCGGCCCCGGCGAGTTGCAGGGCGCGGGCTAGATGGGTTGCGATGG
TCGTCTTGCCTGACCCGCCTTTCTGGTTAAGTACAGCGATAACCTTCATGCGTTCCCCTTGCGTATTTGT
TTATTTACTCATCGCATCATATACGCAGCGACCGCATGACGCAAGCTGTTTTACTCAAATACACATCACC
TTTTTAGACGGCGGCGCTCGGTTTCTTCAGCGGCCAAGCTGGCCGGCCAGGCCGCCAGCTTGGCATCAGA
CAAACCGGCCAGGATTTCATGCAGCCGCACGGCTGACTCCCGAGGGGAACCCTGTGGTTGGCATGCACAT
ACAAATGGACGAACGGATAAACCTTTTCACGCCCTTTTAAATATCCGATTATTCTAATAAACGCTCTTTT
CTCTTAGGTTTACCCGCCAATATATCCTGTCAAACACTGATAGTTTAAACGGATCACTTCGTGTCCCTCG
GTCACATGTGCATCCTCTAGTAGCGGTCCTGCTGAGCCTCGACATGTTGTCGCAAAATTCGCCCTGGACC
CGCCCAACGATTTGTCGTCACTGTCAAGGTTTGACCTGCACTTCATTTGGGGCCCACATACACCAAAAAA
ATGCTGCATAATTCTCGGGGCAGCAAGTCGGTTACCCGGCCGCCGTGCTGGACCGGGTTGAATGGTGCCC
GTAACTTTCGGTAGAGCGGACGGCCAATACTCAACTTCAAGGAATCTCACCCATGCGCGCCGGCGGGGAA
CCGGAGTTCCCTTCAGTGAGCGTTATTAGTTCGCCGCTCGGTGTGTCGTAGATACTAGCCCCTGGGGCAC
TTTTGAAATTTGAATAAGATTTATGTAATCAGTCTTTTAGGTTTGACCGGTTCTGCCGCTTTTTTTAAAA
TTGGATTTGTAATAATAAAACGCAATTGTTTGTTATTGTGGCGCTCTATCATAGATGTCGCTATAAACCT
ATTCAGCACAATATATTGTTTTCATTTTAATATTGTACATATAAGTAGTAGGGTACAATCAGTAAATTGA
ACGGAGAATATTATTCATAAAAATACGATAGTAACGGGTGATATATTCATTAGAATGAACCGAAACCGGC
GGTAAGGATCTGAGCTACACATGCTCAGGTTTTTTACAACGTGCACAACAGAATTGAAAGCAAATATCAT
GCGATCATAGGCTTCTCGCATATCTCATTAAAGCAGGACAAGCTCAAACCTTTGCAAATGCGTTTTCAAG
CAAAGAAGCGATTTTCTGAGTTGATGGGTTGTTCCTTGCAGCCATGATCATCTTAGCAAGTGCGTCCTCA
GTGAAAAGTGCCTGGAAGATTTTAGCCATAGATTGTTTCTGGTCTGGGTACTTTGTATTCCAATCATCCA
AATACTTAGACCAAAGCTGAAACTCTGGAGATGAAAGAAGTCCGTCTGACACCTTATTCAATCTAACTTG
GTACAACTTTCCGTCCAACCTCTCGTTGTACCTGATAATCACATCAGCTCCTGGTTTTTCAAGGATGAAT
GTGTTGAATGCGTCCCTAGGTGGCCTCTCAGCATGCAACCACCTCTTGTATCTCTGGATCTGAAGCTGTT
TTGACAATTCAACAGTAGATGGATTCTTCATACCCTCAGCCACGATCTTAGCCACTCCGTGGTCGTGGTA
GTACCTGTGGATAGGAGCCAACAAAGTCTCCTTATCAGTGTTTTTCTTGTTAAATGACTCCAAATAATTG
AACCATGTCTTGAACATTGGTGTTGACAAAAGGTTATCACCAGTCTCATGAAGATTGAAAGCTTCAAACA
CATACTCTGGAGATCTGTTAGAGTTAAGAAGCCTTTTGATCTGCTCAGCCTGCAACCTTGAAGCCACGTT
CTCTGTAAGCTGCACCTTTTTAGCTGCCTCCAACATAGCGAACACTGCGTCGTCACCGTAGTGAGCAGCA
ATTGGAGGCTCCATTGAAGCCCTAGATGTTGGGTACTGAAGGTTGAAGTCATCCACGTACTTTGTCCAAG
CGATAAACCTAGGGTTTGTCAACAATCCGTCCACCTTGTCGTCGATCATGAACATCTCAAACACATATTT
TGGTGTCTGTGCGTCGTCCAACCATCTTTGGATCTGCTCTTTCCTCAACTTAGTAGCCAATGCGTTTGTA
GTAGAGTATGTCTTAGCCAACTCAAGAGCTCTTGTCAAACCCTCGTCAGAATAGATAGTCCTCAATGTTG
GGATCATAGACTCTTTCTTAGTTGGGTTTTTTGCGTTAAAGTCGTCAACGTAATTAACCCATGTATTGAA
GTCAGGCAATCCAAACACAGTTCCCTCGATCTTCTTGAAGTTAGGCACCATGAACTTGTTCAATTCCAAC
AACTGGAACACTTCCTGAGTTGACTTTCCCTCGTCCAACCACTTCTGAGTTTGCAAAGTCTTAAGCCTAC
CAGCTGCCTCAACTGCCTTGTTCACAGGCTTTGCAGCACCCAAAAGCTGAGACAACTTTTCGTCTGGCAC
GTCCCTCTGTGATGGCTTAGACTTTGTTGTGATCTTGTTAGTCAATGACTGAAACATAGCTTCAATCTTT
TCAAGTGATGGTCCTGATGGGAATCCCATTGTATCGATAATTGTAAATGTAATTGTAATGTTGTTTGTTG
TTTGTTGTTGTTGGTAATTGTTGTAAAAATGAGCTCTTATACTCGAGCGTGTCCTCTCCAAATGAAATGA
ACTTCCTTATATAGAGGAAGGGTCTTGCGAAGGATAGTGGGATTGTGCGTCATCCCTTACGTCAGTGGAG
ATGTCACATCAATCCACTTGCTTTGTAGACGTGGTTGGAACCTCTTCTTTTTCCACGATGCTCCTCGTGG
GTGGGGGTCCATCTTTGGGACCACTGTCGGCAGAGAGATCTTGAATGATAGCCTTTCCTTTATCGCAATG
ATGGCATTTGTAGGAGCCACCTTCCTTTTCTACTGTCCTTTCGATGAAGTGACAGATAGCTGGGCAATGG
AATCCGAGGAGGTTTCCCGAAATTATCCTTTGTTGAAAAGTCTCAATAGCCCTTTGATCTTCTGAGACTG
TATCTTTGACATTTTTGGAGTAGACCAGAGTGTCGTGCTCCACCATGTTGACGAAGATTTTCTTCTTGTC
ATTGAGTCGTAAAAGACTCTGTATGAACTGTTCGCCAGTCTTGACGGCGAGTTCTGTTAGATCCTCGATT
TGAATCTTAGACTCCATGCATGGCCTTAGATTCAGTAGGAACTACCTTTTTAGAGACTCCAATCTCTATT
ACTTGCCTTGGTTTATGAAGCAAGCCTTGAATCGTCCATACTGGAATAGTACTTCTGATCTTGAGAAATA
TGTCTTTCTCTGTGTTCTTGATGCAATTAGTCCTGAATCTTTTGACTGCATCTTTAACCTTCTTGGGAAG
GTATTTGATCTCCTGGAGATTGTTACTCGGGTAGATCGTCTTGATGAGACTTGCTGCGTAGGCCTCTCTA
ACCATCTGTGGGTCAGCATTCTTTCTGAAATTGAAGAGGCTAACCTTCTCATTATCAGTGGTGAACATAG
TGTCGTCACCTTCACCTTCGAACTTCCTTCCTAGATCGTAAAGATAGAGGAAATCGTCCATTGTAATCTC
CGGGGCAAAGGAGATCTCTTTTGGGGCTGGATCACTGCTGGGCCTTTTGGTTCCTAGCGTGAGCCAGTGG
GCTTTTTGCTTTGGTGGGCTTGTTAGGGCCTTAGCAAAGCTCTTGGGCTTGAGTTGAGCTTCTCCTTTGG
GGATGAAGTTCAACCTGTCTGTTTGCTGACTTGTTGTGTACGCGTCAGCTGCTGCTCTTGCCTCTGTAAT
AGTGGCAAATTTCTTGTGTGCAACTCCGGGAACGCCGTTTGTTGCCGCCTTTGTACAACCCCAGTCATCG
TATATACCGGCATGTGGACCGTTATACACAACGTAGTAGTTGATATGAGGGTGTTGAATACCCGATTCTG
CTCTGAGAGGAGCAACTGTGCTGTTAAGCTCAGATTTTTGTGGGATTGGAATTCCTCCAAGCTTGAATTC
TTGCAGCGCTCCAATTCAGCAAGCGTCGATCTAGTAACATAGATGACACCGCGCGCGATAATTTATCCTA
GTTTGCGCGCTATATTTTGTTTTCTATCGCGTATTAAATGTATAATTGCGGGACTCTAATCATAAAAACC
CATCTCATAAATAACGTCATGCATTACATGTTAATTATTACATGCTTAACGTAATTCAACAGAAATTATA
TGATAATCATCGCAAGACCGGCAACAGGATTCAATCTTAAGAAACTTTATTGCCAAATGTTTGAACGATC
TGCTTGACTCTAGATCCAGAGTCCCGCTCAAATCTCAGTCACAGGAAGAACAGGTCTAGGAGGAACAGGA
AGAGAGAAATCAAGCTGCCAGAATCCCACATCATGCCAATTTCCATGTTTGAAACCAGCAGCTCTAAGCA
TTCCCCTAGGAGCATAACCAAGAGCCTCATGCATCCTCACAGAAGGATCATTAGGAAGTCCAATCACAGC
AACCACAGACTTGAAACCCTGAGCCTCCAAAGACTTCAAAAGATGAGTGTAAAGAGTAGATCCAAGACCA
GTTCTTTGATGCCTAGGAGACACGTAAACAGTAGACTCAGCAGTCCAATCGTAAGCATTCCTAGCCTTCC
AAGGACCAGCATAAGCAATACCAGCCACTTCACCATCCACTTCAGCAACAAGCCAAGGATACCTCTCTCT
AAGCCTCACAAGATCATCAGTCCACTCTTGTGGTTCTTGAGGCTCAGTCCTGAAATTCACAGTAGAAGTC
TCAATGTAATGATTCACAATAGTGCACACAGCAGGCATATCAGCCTCAGTAGCCCTTCTAATATCAGCAG
GCCTTCTTTCAGGAGACATGCGAAACGATCCAGATCCGGTGCAGATTATTTGGATTGAGAGTGAATATGA
GACTCTAATTGGATACCGAGGGGAATTTATGGAACGTCAGTGGAGCATTTTGACAAGAAATATTTGCTAG
CTGATAGTGACCTTAGGCGACTTTTGAACGCGCAATAATGGTTTCTGACGTATGTGCTTAGCTCATTAAA
CTCCAGAAACCCGCGGCTGAGTGGCTCCTTCAACGTTGCGGTTCTGTCAGTTCCAAACGTAAAACGGCTT
GTCCCGCGTCATCGGCGGGGGTCATAACGTGACTCCCTTAATTCTCCGCTCCGGATCCGAATTCGGCACA
GAGTGTTCAACCCCAGTACATTAAAAACGTCCGCAATGTGTTATTAAGTTGTCTAAGCGTCAATTTGTTT
ACACCACAATATATCCTGCCACCAGCCAGCCAACAGCTCCCCGACCGGCAGCTCGGCACAAAATCACCAC
TCGATACAGGCAGCCCATCAACCATGACTACTGTCCGGTCCAACAGATCCGAGCAGGAACCGTAAAAAGG
CCGCGTTGCTGGCGTTTTTCCATAGGCTCCGCCCCCCTGACGAGCATCACAAAAATCGACGCTCAAGTCA
GAGGTGGCGAAACCCGACAGGACTATAAAGATACCAGGCGTTTCCCCCTGGAAGCTCCCTCGTGCGCTCT
CCTGTTCCGACCCTGCCGCTTACCGGATACCTGTCCGCCTTTCTCCCTTCGGGAAGCGTGGCGCTTTCTC
ATAGCTCACGCTGTAGGTATCTCAGTTCGGTGTAGGTCGTTCGCTCCAAGCTGGGCTGTGTGCACGAACC
CCCCGTTCAGCCCGACCGCTGCGCCTTATCCGGTAACTATCGTCTTGAGTCCAACCCGGTAAGACACGAC
TTATCGCCACTGGCAGCAGCCACTGGTAACAGGATTAGCAGAGCGAGGTATGTAGGCGGTGCTACAGAGT
TCTTGAAGTGGTGGCCTAACTACGGCTACACTAGAAGAACAGTATTTGGTATCTGCGCTCTGCTGAAGCC
AGTTACCTTCGGAAAAAGAGTTGGTAGCTCTTGATCCGGCAAACAAACCACCGCTGGTAGCGGTGGTTTT
TTTGTTTGCAAGCAGCAGATTACGCGCAGAAAAAAAGGATCTCAAGAAGATCCTTTGATCTTTTCTACGG
GGTCTGACGCTCAGTGGAACGAAAACTCACGTTAAGGGATTTTGGTCATGAGATTATCAAAAAGGATCTT
CACCTAGATCCTTTTAAATTAAAAATGAAGTTTTAAATCAATCTAAAGTATATATGAGTAAACTTGGTCT
GACAGCTAAAACAATTCATCCAGTAAAATATAATATTTTATTTTCTCCCAATCAGGCTTGATCCCCAGTA
AGTCAAAAAATAGCTCGACATACTGTTCTTCCCCGATATCCTCCCTGAGCGACCGGACGCAGAAGGCAAT
GTCATACCACTTGTCCGCCCTGCCGCTTCTCCCAAGATCAATAAAGCCACTTACTTTGCCATCTTTCACA
AAGATGTTGCTGTCTCCCAGGTCGCCGTGGGAAAAGACAAGTTCCTCTTCGGGCTTTTCCGTCTTTAAAA
AATCATACAGCTCGCGCGGATCTTTAAATGGAGTGTCCTCTTCCCAGTTTTCGCAATCCACATCGGCCAG
ATCGTTATTCAGTAAGTAATCCAATTCGGCTAAGCGGCTGTCTAAGCTATTCGTATAGGGACAATCCGAT
ATGTCGATGGAGTGAAAGAGCCTGATGCACTCCGCATACAGCTCGATAATCTTTTCAGGGCTTTGTTCAT
CTTCATACTCTTCCGAGCAAAGGACGCCATCGGCCTCACTCATGAGCAGATTGCTCCAGCCATCATGCCG
TTCAAAGTGCAGGACCTTTGGAACAGGCAGCTTTCCTTCCAGCCATAGCATCATGTCCTTTTCCCGTTCC
ACATCATAGGTGGTCCCTTTATACCGGCTGTCCGTCATTTTTAAATATAGGTTTTCATTTTCTCCCACCA
GCTTATATACCTTAGCAGGAGACATTCCTTCCGTATCTTTTACGCAGCGGTATTTTTCGATCAGTTTTTT
CAATTCCGGTGATATTCTCATTTTAGCCATACTCTTCCTTTTTCAATATTATTGAAGCATTTATCAGGGT
TATTGTCTCATGAGCGGATACATATTTGAATGTATTTAGAAAAATAAACAAATAGGGGTTCCGCGCACTC
GGAGCCTTGATGTGGGCGCTTTTTGCAGCTGTTCGGCTGTGCGCTGGCCAGACAGTTATGCACAGGCCAG
GCGGGTTTTAAGAGTTTTAATAAGTTTTAAAGAGTTTTAGGCGGAAAAATCGCCTTTTTTCTCTTTTATA
TCAGTCACTTACATGTGTGACCGGTTCCCAATGTACGGCTTTGGGTTCCCAATGTACGGGTTCCGGTTCC
CAATGTACGGCTTTGGGTTCCCAATGTACGTGCTATCCACAGGAAAGAAGCTTTTTCGACCTTTTTCCCC
TGCTAGGGCAATTTGCCCTAGCATCTGCTCCGTACATTAGGAACCGGCGGATGCTTCGCCCTCGATCAGG
TTGCGGTAGCGCATGACTAGGATCGGGCCAGCCTGCCCCGCCTCCTCCTTCAAATCGTACTCCGGCAGGT
CATTTGACCCGATCAGCTTGCGCACGGTGAAACAGAACTTCTTGAACTCTCCGGCGCTGCCACTGCGTTC
GTAGATCGTCTTGAACAACCATCTGGCTTCTGCCTTGCCTGCGGCGCGGCGTGCCAGGCGGTAGAGAAAA
CGGCCGATGCCGGGATCGATCAAAAAGTAATCGGGGTGAACCGTCAGCACGTCCGGGTTCTTGCCTTCTG
TGATCTCGCGGTACATCCAATCAGCTAGCTCGATCTCGATGTACTCCGGCCGCCCGGTTTCGCTCTTTAC
GATCTTGTAGCGGCTAATCAAGGCTTCACCCTCGGATACCGTCACCAGGCGGCCGTTCTTGGCCTTCTTC
GTACGCTGCATGGCAACGTGCGTGGTGTTTAACCGAATGCAGGTTTCTACCAGGTCGTCTTTCTGCTTTC
CGCCATCGGCTCGCCGGCAGAACTTGAGTACGTCCGCAACGTGTGGACGGAACACGCGGCCGGGCTTGTC
TCCCTTCCCTTCCCGGTATCGGTTCATGGATTCGGTTAGATGGGAAACCGCCATCAGTACCAGGTCGTAA
TCCCACACACTGGCCATGCCGGCCGGCCCTGCGGAAACCTCTACGTGCCCGTCTGGAAGCTCGTAGCGGA
TCACCTCGCCAGCTCGTCGGTCACGCTTCGACAGACGGAAAACGGCCACGTCCATGATGCTGCGACTATC
GCGGGTGCCCACGTCATAGAGCATCGGAACGAAAAAATCTGGTTGCTCGTCGCCCTTGGGCGGCTTCCTA
ATCGACGACGCACCGGCTGCCGGCGGTTGCCGGGATTCTTTGCGGATTCGATCAGCGGCCGCTTGCCACG
ATTCACCGGGGCGTGCTTCTGCCTCGATGCGTTGCCGCTGGGCGGCCTGCGCGGCCTTCAACTTCTCCAC
CAGGTCATCACCCAGCGCCGCGCCGATTTGTACCGGGCCGGATGGTTTGCGACCGCTCACGCCGATTCCT
CGGGCTTGGGGGTTCCAGTGCCATTGCAGGGCCGGCAGACAACCCAGCCGCTTACGCCTGGCCAACCGCC
CGTTCCTCCACACATGGGG
